Addgene plasmid #59981: pCAP01
Purpose: (Empty Backbone) The function of this material is to facilitate the capture and expression of bacterial gene clusters.
Depositing lab: Bradley Moore. Depositing organization: University of California, San Diego (UCSD). Publication: Direct cloning and refactoring of a silent lipopeptide biosynthetic gene cluster yields the antibiotic taromycin A. Yamanaka K, Reynolds KA, Kersten RD, Ryan KS, Gonzalez DJ, Nizet V, Dorrestein PC, Moore BS. Proc Natl Acad Sci U S A. 2014 Feb 4;111(5):1957-62. doi: 10.1073/pnas.1319584111. Epub 2014 Jan 21. PubMed 24449899.
Backbone
  Vector backbone: SuperCos1
  Backbone manufacturer: Agilent
  Backbone size (bp): 7600
  Modifications to backbone: The RP4 origin and attP site was inserted into the vector for heterologous expressing biosynthetic gene cluster in actinobacteria. The vector also contains the TRP1 gene and CEN6_ARS4 for selecting in S. cerevisiae tryptophan deficient mutant.
  Vector type: Bacterial Expression, Yeast Expression, Synthetic Biology ; transformation-associated recombination cloning
  Promoter: no
  Selectable markers: TRP1, URA3
  Tag / fusion protein: no
Growth in bacteria
  Bacterial resistance: Kanamycin, 50 μg/mL
  Growth temperature: 37°C
  Growth strain: DH5alpha
  Copy number: High Copy
Gene/Insert
  Cloning method: Ligation Independent Cloning
  Sequencing primers: 5′ TATGTCCTGCGGGTAAATAG; 3′ TCGGGGAAATGTGCGCGGAA
Terms and licenses: Academic/Nonprofit Terms; Industry Terms: Not Available to Industry
How to cite: pCAP01 was a gift from Bradley Moore (Addgene plasmid # 59981 ; http://n2t.net/addgene:59981 ; RRID:Addgene_59981)
