[The description below was written by a language model from this plasmid's Addgene catalogue record and pLannotate feature annotations shown in this document.]
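Description:
pCAP01 is an empty three-host shuttle vector built for transformation-associated recombination (TAR) cloning, designed to capture large bacterial biosynthetic gene clusters directly in yeast and then move them into actinobacteria for heterologous expression. It is derived from the SuperCos1 cosmid backbone. The deposited sequence is about 9.0 kb, somewhat larger than the listed backbone size. In E. coli it replicates from a high-copy ColE1/pUC-type origin and is selected with kanamycin through the Tn5-derived neo (nptII) gene. Remnants of the cosmid's SV40 sequences, partial ble and Tn5 transposase sequences, and other backbone fragments remain nearby.

For the yeast stage, a CEN6/ARS4 element provides stable low-copy maintenance in S. cerevisiae, and TRP1 with its own promoter allows selection in tryptophan auxotrophs. The catalogue also lists URA3 as a marker, but no URA3 feature appears in the annotation. For the actinobacterial stage, an RP4/incP origin of transfer (oriT, with traJ and a traI fragment) permits conjugal transfer from a suitable E. coli donor. The phage φC31 integrase gene and its attP site then drive site-specific integration of the whole plasmid into the recipient chromosome.

The vector carries no promoter or tag for the cargo, so captured clusters presumably rely on their native or subsequently engineered regulatory elements. Cloning is ligation independent: homology arms matching the flanks of a target cluster are added to the vector, and yeast recombination joins it to genomic DNA. The associated publication used this approach to clone and refactor a silent lipopeptide gene cluster, which yielded the antibiotic taromycin A.
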