Features (pLannotate 1.2.2; 27 found; start..end, strand, type, name):
     13..47      -  promoter       AmpR promoter (fragment): bla
     84..587     +  misc_feature   CEN/ARS: S. cerevisiae CEN6 centromere fused to an autonomously replicating sequence
    656..691     +  CDS            rop (fragment): Rop protein, which maintains plasmids at low copy number; rop
    793..842     +  misc_feature   bom (fragment): basis of mobility region from pBR322
    979..1126    +  promoter       TRP1 promoter: S. cerevisiae TRP1
   1127..1801    +  CDS            TRP1: phosphoribosylanthranilate isomerase, required for tryptophan biosynthesis; S. cerevisiae TRP1; yeast auxotrophic marker
   1852..1903    +  misc_feature   bom (fragment): basis of mobility region from pBR322
   1904..2135    -  rep_origin     M13 ori (fragment) (sequence partly withheld): M13 bacteriophage origin of replication; arrow indicates direction of (+) strand synthesis
   2309..2897    +  rep_origin     ori: high-copy-number ColE1/pMB1/pBR322/pUC origin of replication
   2956..3089    +  rep_origin     RSF ori (fragment): Plasmids containing the RSF 1030 origin of replication can be propagated in E. coli cells that contain additional plasmids with compatible origins.
   3093..3221    +  CDS            YPB1_ECOLX (fragment): Protein predicted: Swiss-Prot protein existence level 4. From Escherichia coli.
   3293..3427    -  polyA_signal   SV40 poly(A) signal: SV40 polyadenylation signal
   3450..3533    -  CDS            large T antigen (fragment): large T antigen from SV40 (simian virus 40)
   3852..3872    -  CDS            SV40 NLS: nuclear localization signal of SV40 (simian virus 40) large T antigen
   4003..4068    -  intron         small t intron: SV40 (simian virus 40) small t antigen intron
   4070..4144    -  CDS            small t antigen (fragment): SV40 (simian virus 40) small t antigen
   4147..4467    -  CDS            ble (fragment): BLE_KLEPN - Experimental evidence at protein level: Swiss-Prot protein existence level 1. Binding protein with a strong affinity to the bleomycin family of antibiotics. Binds to CL990; an antimitotic-antibiotic compound. From Klebsiella pneumoniae.
   4491..5282    -  CDS            neo: KKA2_KLEPN - Also known as kan, nptII. Experimental evidence at protein level: Swiss-Prot protein existence level 1. Resistance to kanamycin, neomycin, paromomycin, ribostamycin, butirosin and gentamicin B. From Klebsiella pneumoniae.
   5314..5661    -  CDS            tnpA (fragment): TN5P_ECOLX - Also known as tnp. Experimental evidence at protein level: Swiss-Prot protein existence level 1. Mediates transposition of transposon Tn5 by a 'cut and paste' mechanism. First, the monomeric transposase binds the 19 bp inverted DNA repeats flanking the transposon. Then, dimerization of the DNA- bound transposase creates a synaptic DNA complex. After nicking of the first DNA strand, excision of the transposon proceeds through a series of intermediates. The transposase then mediates the insertion of the transposon at a new site by strand transfer. The activity of the wild- type tran
   5912..5929    +  misc_feature   MCS (fragment): pUC18/19 multiple cloning site
   5939..6028    -  CDS            traI (fragment): TRAI6_ECOLX - Experimental evidence at protein level: Swiss-Prot protein existence level 1. The initiation process of transfer DNA synthesis requires the interaction of at least three plasmid-specific components (TraH, I, and J) at the transfer origin resulting in the assembly of a specialised nucleoprotein complex - the relaxosome. Site- and strand-specific cleavage at the transfer origin is dependent on TraI and TraJ. From Escherichia coli.
   6066..6437    -  CDS            traJ: oriT-recognizing protein; traJ
   6470..6579    -  oriT           oriT: incP origin of transfer
   6719..6741    +  misc_feature   MCS (fragment): pUC18/19 multiple cloning site
   6899..6998    +  protein_bind   phage φC31 attP: attachment site of phage φC31 phage φC31 integrase
   7008..8825    +  CDS            phage φC31 integrase: integrase from phage φC31
   8850..9007    +  CDS            HygR (fragment): aminoglycoside phosphotransferase from E. coli confers resistance to hygromycin
>Addgene plasmid #59981 | pCAP01 | depositor full sequence | sequence record 96247 | Sequence
ACTTGAGGTACCTGTATTTAGAAAAATAAACAAATAGGGGTTCCGCGCACATTTCCCCGAAAAGTGCCAC
CTGGGTCCTTTTCATCACGTGCTATAAAAATAATTATAATTTAAATTTTTTAATATAAATATATAAATTA
AAAATAGAAAGTAAAAAAAGAAATTAAAGAAAAAATAGTTTTTGTTTTCCGAAGATGTAAAAGACTCTAG
GGGGATCGCCAACAAATACTACCTTTTATCTTGCTCTTCCTGCTCTCAGGTATTAATGCCGAATTGTTTC
ATCTTGTCTGTGTAGAAGACCACACACGAAAATCCTGTGATTTTACATTTTACTTATCGTTAATCGAATG
TATATCTATTTAATCTGCTTTTCTTGTCTAATAAATATATATGTAAAGTACGCTTTTTGTTGAAATTTTT
TAAACCTTTGTTTATTTTTTTTTCTTCATTCCGTAACTCTTCTACCTTCTTTATTTACTTTCTAAAATCC
AAATACAAAACATAAAAATAAATAAACACAGAGTAAATTCCCAAATTATTCCATCATTAAAAGATACGAG
GCGCGTGTAAGTTACAGGCAAGCGATCCGTCCTAAGAAACCATTATTATCATGACATTAACCTATAAAAA
TAGGCGTATCACGAGGCCCTTTCGTCTCGCGCGTTTCGGTGATGACGGTGAAAACCTCTGACACATGCAG
CTCCCGGAGACGGTCACAGCTTGTCTGTAAGCGGATGCCGGGAGCAGACAAGCCCGTCAGGGCGCGTCAG
CGGGTGTTGGCGGGTGTCGGGGCTGGCTTAACTATGCGGCATCAGAGCAGATTGTACTGAGAGTGCACCA
TAGATCACGACATTACTATATATATAATATAGGAAGCATTTAATAGACAGCATCGTAATATATGTGTACT
TTGCAGTTATGACGCCAGATGGCAGTAGTGGAAGATATTCTTTATTGAAAAATAGCTTGTCACCTTACGT
ACAATCTTGATCCGGAGCTTTTCTTTTTTTGCCGATTAAGAATTAATTCGGTCGAAAAAAGAAAAGGAGA
GGGCCAAGAGGGAGGGCATTGGTGACTATTGAGCACGTGAGTATACGTGATTAAGCACACAAAGGCAGCT
TGGAGTATGTCTGTTATTAATTTCACAGGTAGTTCTGGTCCATTGGTGAAAGTTTGCGGCTTGCAGAGCA
CAGAGGCCGCAGAATGTGCTCTAGATTCCGATGCTGACTTGCTGGGTATTATATGTGTGCCCAATAGAAA
GAGAACAATTGACCCGGTTATTGCAAGGAAAATTTCAAGTCTTGTAAAAGCATATAAAAATAGTTCAGGC
ACTCCGAAATACTTGGTTGGCGTGTTTCGTAATCAACCTAAGGAGGATGTTTTGGCTCTGGTCAATGATT
ACGGCATTGATATCGTCCAACTGCATGGAGATGAGTCGTGGCAAGAATACCAAGAGTTCCTCGGTTTGCC
AGTTATTAAAAGACTCGTATTTCCAAAAGACTGCAACATACTACTCAGTGCAGCTTCACAGAAACCTCAT
TCGTTTATTCCCTTGTTTGATTCAGAAGCAGGTGGGACAGGTGAACTTTTGGATTGGAACTCGATTTCTG
ACTGGGTTGGAAGGCAAGAGAGCCCCGAAAGCTTACATTTTATGTTAGCTGGTGGACTGACGCCAGAAAA
TGTTGGTGATGCGCTTAGATTAAATGGCGTTATTGGTGTTGATGTAAGCGGAGGTGTGGAGACAAATGGT
GTAAAAGACTCTAACAAAATAGCAAATTTCGTCAAAAATGCTAAGAAATAGGTTATTACTGAGTAGTATT
TATTTAAGTATTGTTTGTGCACTTGCCGATCTATGCGGTGTGAAATACCGCACAGATGCGTAAGGAGAAA
ATACCGCATCAGGAAATTGTAAGCGTTAATATTTTGTTAAAATTCGCGTTAAATTTTTGTTAAATCAGCT
CATTTTTTAACCAATAGGCCGAAATCGGCAAAATCCCTTATAAATCAAAAGAATAGACCGAGATAGGGT
[37 nt withheld, positions 2030-2066]
AAAGAACGTGGACTCCAACGTCAAAGG
[42 nt withheld, positions 2094-2135]
TAACTGTCAGACCAAGTTTACTCATATATACTTTAGATTGATTTAAAACTTCATTTTTAATTTAAAAGGA
TCTAGGTGAAGATCCTTTTTGATAATCTCATGACCAAAATCCCTTAACGTGAGTTTTCGTTCCACTGAGC
GTCAGACCCCGTAGAAAAGATCAAAGGATCTTCTTGAGATCCTTTTTTTCTGCGCGTAATCTGCTGCTTG
CAAACAAAAAAACCACCGCTACCAGCGGTGGTTTGTTTGCCGGATCAAGAGCTACCAACTCTTTTTCCGA
AGGTAACTGGCTTCAGCAGAGCGCAGATACCAAATACTGTCCTTCTAGTGTAGCCGTAGTTAGGCCACCA
CTTCAAGAACTCTGTAGCACCGCCTACATACCTCGCTCTGCTAATCCTGTTACCAGTGGCTGCTGCCAGT
GGCGATAAGTCGTGTCCTACCGGGTTGGACTCAAGACGATAGTTACCGGATAAGGCGCAGCGGTCGGGCT
GAACGGGGGGTTCGTGCACACAGCCCAGCTTGGAGCGAACGACCTACACCGAACTGAGATACCTACAGCG
TGAGCTATGAGAAAGCGCCACGCTTCCCGAAGGGAGAAAGGCGGACAGGTATCCGGTAAGCGGCAGGGTC
GGAACAGGAGAGCGCACGAGGGAGCTTCCAGGGGGAAACGCCTGGTATCTTTATAGTCCTGTCGGGTTTC
GCCACCTCTGACTTGAGCGTCGATTTTTGTGATGCTCGTCAGGGGGGCGGAGCCTATGGAAAAACGCCAG
CAACGCGGCCTTTTTACGGTTCCTGGCCTTTTGCTGGCCTTTTGCTGGCCTTTTGCTCACATGTTCTTTC
CTGCGTTATCCCCTGATTCTGTGGATAACCGTATTACCGCCTTTGAGTGAGCTGATACCGCTCGCCGCAG
CCGAACGACCGAGCGCAGCGAGTCAGTGAGCGAGGAAGCGGAAGAGCGCTGACTTCCGCGTTTCCAGACT
TTACGAAACACGGAAACCGAAGACCATTCATGTTGTTGCTCAGGTCGCAGACGTTTTGCAGCAGCAGTCG
CTTCACGTTCGCTCGCGTATCGGTGATTCATTCTGCTAACCAGTAAGGCAACCCCGCCAGCCTAGCCGGG
TCCTCAACGACAGGAGCACGATCATGCGCACCCGTCAGATCCAGACATGATAAGATACATTGATGAGTTT
GGACAAACCACAACTAGAATGCAGTGAAAAAAATGCTTTATTTGTGAAATTTGTGATGCTATTGCTTTAT
TTGTAACCATTATAAGCTGCAATAAACAAGTTAACAACAACAATTGCATTCATTTTATGTTTCAGGTTCA
GGGGGAGGTGTGGGAGGTTTTTTAAAGCAAGTAAAACCTCTACAAATGTGGTATGGCTGATTATGATCTC
TAGTCAAGGCACTATACATCAAATATTCCTTATTAACCCCTTTACAAATTAAAAAGCTAAAGGTACACAA
TTTTTGAGCATAGTTATTAATAGCAGACACTCTATGCCTGTGTGGAGTAAGAAAAAACAGTATGTTATGA
TTATAACTGTTATGCCTACTTATAAAGGTTACAGAATATTTTTCCATAATTTTCTTGTATAGCAGTGCAG
CTTTTTCCTTTGTGGTGTAAATAGCAAAGCAAGCAAGAGTTCTATTACTAAACACAGCATGACTCAAAAA
ACTTAGCAATTCTGAAGGAAAGTCCTTGGGGTCTTCTACCTTTCTCTTCTTTTTTGGAGGAGTAGAATGT
TGAGAGTCAGCAGTAGCCTCATCATCACTAGATGGCATTTCTTCTGAGCAAAACAGGTTTTCCTCATTAA
AGGCATTCCACCACTGCTCCCATTCATCAGTTTCCATAGGTTGGAATCTAAAATACACAAACAATTAGAA
TCAGTAGTTTAACACATTATACACTTAAAAATTTTATATTTACCTTAGAGCTTTAAATCTCTGTAGGTAG
TTTGTCCAATTATGTCACACCACAGAAGTAAGGTTCCTTCACAAAGATCCGGACCAAAGCGGCCATCGTG
CCTCCCCACTCCTGCAGTTCGGGGGCATGGATGCGCGGATAGCCGCTGCTGGTTTCCTGGATGCCGACGG
ATTTGCACTGCCGGTAGAACTCCGCGAGGTCGTCCAGCCTCAGGCAGCAGCTGAACCAACTCGCGAGGGG
ATCGAGCCCGGGGTGGGCGAAGAACTCCAGCATGAGATCCCCGCGCTGGAGGATCATCCAGCCGGCGTCC
CGGAAAACGATTCCGAAGCCCAACCTTTCATAGAAGGCGGCGGTGGAATCGAAATCTCGTGATGGCAGGT
TGGGCGTCGCTTGGTCGGTCATTTCGAACCCCAGAGTCCCGCTCAGAAGAACTCGTCAAGAAGGCGATAG
AAGGCGATGCGCTGCGAATCGGGAGCGGCGATACCGTAAAGCACGAGGAAGCGGTCAGCCCATTCGCCGC
CAAGCTCTTCAGCAATATCACGGGTAGCCAACGCTATGTCCTGATAGCGGTCCGCCACACCCAGCCGGCC
ACAGTCGATGAATCCAGAAAAGCGGCCATTTTCCACCATGATATTCGGCAAGCAGGCATCGCCATGGGTC
ACGACGAGATCCTCGCCGTCGGGCATCCGCGCCTTGAGCCTGGCGAACAGTTCGGCTGGCGCGAGCCCCT
GATGCTCTTCGTCCAGATCATCCTGATCGACAAGACCGGCTTCCATCCGAGTACGTGCTCGCTCGATGCG
ATGTTTCGCTTGGTGGTCGAATGGGCAGGTAGCCGGATCAAGCGTATGCAGCCGCCGCATTGCATCAGCC
ATGATGGATACTTTCTCGGCAGGAGCAAGGTGAGATGACAGGAGATCCTGCCCCGGCACTTCGCCCAATA
GCAGCCAGTCCCTTCCCGCTTCAGTGACAACGTCGAGCACAGCTGCGCAAGGAACGCCCGTCGTGGCCAG
CCACGATAGCCGCGCTGCCTCGTCTTGGAGTTCATTCAGGGCACCGGACAGGTCGGTCTTGACAAAAAGA
ACCGGGCGCCCCTGCGCTGACAGCCGGAACACGGCGGCATCAGAGCAGCCGATTGTCTGTTGTGCCCAGT
CATAGCCGAATAGCCTCTCCACCCAAGCGGCCGGAGAACCTGCGTGCAATCCATCTTGTTCAATCATGCG
AAACGATCCTCATCCTGTCTCTTGATCAGATCTTGATCCCCTGCGCCATCAGATCCTTGGCGGCAAGAAA
GCCATCCAGTTTACTTTGCAGGGCTTCCCAACCTTACCAGAGGGCGCCCCAGCTGGCAATTCCGGTTCGC
TTGCTGTCCATAAAACCGCCCAGTCTAGCTATCGCCATGTAAGCCCACTGCAAGCTACCTGCTTTCTCTT
TGCGCTTGCGTTTTCCCTTGTCCAGATAGCCCAGTAGCTGACATTCATCCGGGGTCAGCACCGTTTCTGC
GGACTGGCTTTCTACGTGTTCCGCTTCCTTTAGCAGCCCTTGCGCCCTGAGTGCTTGCGGCAGCGTGAGA
GCTCATGAGCGGAGAACGAGATGACGTTGGAGGGGCAAGGTCGCGCTGATTGCTGGGGCAACACGTGGAG
CGGATCGGGGATTGTCTTTCTTCAGCTCGCTGATGATATGCTGACGCTCAATGCCGTTTGGCCTCCGACT
AACGAAAATCCCGCATTTGGACGGCTGATCCGATTGGCACGGCGGACGGCGAATGGCGGAGCAGACGCTC
GTCCGGGGGCAATGAGATATGAAAAAGCCTGAACTCACCGCGACGTATCGGGCCCTGGCCAGCTAGCTAG
AGTCGACCTGCAGGTCCCCGGGGATCGGTCTTGCCTTGCTCGTCGGTGATGTACTTCACCAGCTCCGCGA
AGTCGCTCTTCTTGATGGAGCGCATGGGGACGTGCTTGGCAATCACGCGCACCCCCCGGCCGTTTTAGCG
GCTAAAAAAGTCATGGCTCTGCCCTCGGGCGGACCACGCCCATCATGACCTTGCCAAGCTCGTCCTGCTT
CTCTTCGATCTTCGCCAGCAGGGCGAGGATCGTGGCATCACCGAACCGCGCCGTGCGCGGGTCGTCGGTG
AGCCAGAGTTTCAGCAGGCCGCCCAGGCGGCCCAGGTCGCCATTGATGCGGGCCAGCTCGCGGACGTGCT
CATAGTCCACGACGCCCGTGATTTTGTAGCCCTGGCCGACGGCCAGCAGGTAGGCCGACAGGCTCATGCC
GGCCGCCGCCGCCTTTTCCTCAATCGCTCTTCGTTCGTCTGGAAGGCAGTACACCTTGATAGGTGGGCTG
CCCTTCCTGGTTGGCTTGGTTTCATCAGCCATCCGCTTGCCCTCATCTGTTACGCCGGCGGTAGCCGGCC
AGCCTCGCAGAGCAGGATTCCCGTTGAGCACCGCCAGGTGCGAATAAGGGACAGTGAAGAAGGAACACCC
GCTCGCGGGTGGGCCTACTTCACCTATCCTGCCCGGCTGACGCCGTTGGATACACCAAGGAAAGTCTACA
CGAACCCTTTGGCAAAATCCTGTATATCGTGCGAAAAAGGATGGATATACCGAAAAAATCGCTATAATGA
CCCCGAAGCAGGGTTATGCAGCGGAAAAGATCCGTCGACCTGCAGGCATGCAAGCTCTAGCGATTCCAGA
CGTCCCGAAGGCGTGGCGCGGCTTCCCCGTGCCGGAGCAATCGCCCTGGGTGGGTTACACGACGCCCCTC
TATGGCCCGTACTGACGGACACACCGAAGCCCCGGCGGCAACCCTCAGCGGATGCCCCGGGGCTTCACGT
TTTCCCAGGTCAGAAGCGGTTTTCGGGAGTAGTGCCCCAACTGGGGTAACCTTTGAGTTCTCTCAGTTGG
GGGCGTAGGGTCGCCGACATGACACAAGGGGTTGTGACCGGGGTGGACACGTACGCGGGTGCTTACGACC
GTCAGTCGCGCGAGCGCGAAAATTCGAGCGCAGCAAGCCCAGCGACACAGCGTAGCGCCAACGAAGACAA
GGCGGCCGACCTTCAGCGCGAAGTCGAGCGCGACGGGGGCCGGTTCAGGTTCGTCGGGCATTTCAGCGAA
GCGCCGGGCACGTCGGCGTTCGGGACGGCGGAGCGCCCGGAGTTCGAACGCATCCTGAACGAATGCCGCG
CCGGGCGGCTCAACATGATCATTGTCTATGACGTGTCGCGCTTCTCGCGCCTGAAGGTCATGGACGCGAT
TCCGATTGTCTCGGAATTGCTCGCCCTGGGCGTGACGATTGTTTCCACTCAGGAAGGCGTCTTCCGGCAG
GGAAACGTCATGGACCTGATTCACCTGATTATGCGGCTCGACGCGTCGCACAAAGAATCTTCGCTGAAGT
CGGCGAAGATTCTCGACACGAAGAACCTTCAGCGCGAATTGGGCGGGTACGTCGGCGGGAAGGCGCCTTA
CGGCTTCGAGCTTGTTTCGGAGACGAAGGAGATCACGCGCAACGGCCGAATGGTCAATGTCGTCATCAAC
AAGCTTGCGCACTCGACCACTCCCCTTACCGGACCCTTCGAGTTCGAGCCCGACGTAATCCGGTGGTGGT
GGCGTGAGATCAAGACGCACAAACACCTTCCCTTCAAGCCGGGCAGTCAAGCCGCCATTCACCCGGGCAG
CATCACGGGGCTTTGTAAGCGCATGGACGCTGACGCCGTGCCGACCCGGGGCGAGACGATTGGGAAGAAG
ACCGCTTCAAGCGCCTGGGACCCGGCAACCGTTATGCGAATCCTTCGGGCCCCGCGTATTGCGGGCTTCG
CCGCTGAGGTGATCTACAAGAAGAAGCCGGACGGCACGCCGACCACGAAGATTGAGGGTTACCGCATTCA
GCGCGACCCGATCACGCTCCGGCCGGTCGAGCTTGATTGCGGACCGATCATCGAGCCCGCTGAGTGGTAT
GAGCTTCAGGCGTGGTTGGACGGCAGGGGGCGCGGCAAGGGGCTTTCCCGGGGGCAAGCCATTCTGTCCG
CCATGGACAAGCTGTACTGCGAGTGTGGCGCCGTCATGACTTCGAAGCGCGGGGAAGAATCGATCAAGGA
CTCTTACCGCTGCCGTCGCCGGAAGGTGGTCGACCCGTCCGCACCTGGGCAGCACGAAGGCACGTGCAAC
GTCAGCATGGCGGCACTCGACAAGTTCGTTGCGGAACGCATCTTCAACAAGATCAGGCACGCCGAAGGCG
ACGAAGAGACGTTGGCGCTTCTGTGGGAAGCCGCCCGACGCTTCGGCAAGCTCACTGAGGCGCCTGAGAA
GAGCGGCGAACGGGCGAACCTTGTTGCGGAGCGCGCCGACGCCCTGAACGCCCTTGAAGAGCTGTACGAA
GACCGCGCGGCAGGCGCGTACGACGGACCCGTTGGCAGGAAGCACTTCCGGAAGCAACAGGCAGCGCTGA
CGCTCCGGCAGCAAGGGGCGGAAGAGCGGCTTGCCGAACTTGAAGCCGCCGAAGCCCCGAAGCTTCCCCT
TGACCAATGGTTCCCCGAAGACGCCGACGCTGACCCGACCGGCCCTAAGTCGTGGTGGGGGCGCGCGTCA
GTAGACGACAAGCGCGTGTTCGTCGGGCTCTTCGTAGACAAGATCGTTGTCACGAAGTCGACTACGGGCA
GGGGGCAGGGAACGCCCATCGAGAAGCGCGCTTCGATCACGTGGGCGAAGCCGCCGACCGACGACGACGA
AGACGACGCCCAGGACGGCACGGAAGACGTAGCGGCGTAGCGAGACACCCGGGAAGCCTGATCTACGTCT
GTCGAGAAGTTTCTGATCGAAAAGTTCGACAGCGTCTCCGACCTGATGCAGCTCTCGCAGGGCGAAGAAT
CTCGTGCTTTCAGCTTCGATGTAGGAGGGCGTGGATATGTCCTGCGGGTAAATAGCTGCGCCGATGGTTT
CTACAAAGATCGACTAGTAACCTCGAG
