>Addgene plasmid #59981 | pCAP01 | addgene partial sequence | sequence record 98770 | Neo-R 5'-GCCCAGTCATAGCCGAATAG-3'
CTGCGTGCAATCCATCTTGTTCAATCATGCGAAACGATCCTCATCCTGTCTCTTGATCAGATCTTGATCC
CCTGCGCCATCAGATCCTTGGCGGCAAGAAAGCCATCCAGTTTACTTTGCAGGGCTTCCCAACCTTACCA
GAGGGCGCCCCAGCTGGCAATTCCGGTTCGCTTGCTGTCCATAAAACCGCCCAGTCTAGCTATCGCCATG
TAAGCCCACTGCAAGCTACCTGCTTTCTCTTTGCGCTTGCGTTTTCCCTTGTCCAGATAGCCCAGTAGCT
GACATTCATCCGGGGTCAGCACCGTTTCTGCGGACTGGCTTTCTACGTGTTCCGCTTCCTTTAGCAGCCC
TTGCGCCCTGAGTGCTTGCGGCAGCGTGAGAGCTCATGAGCGGAGAACGAGATGACGTTGGAGGGGCAAG
GTCGCGCTGATTGCTGGGGCAACACGTGGAGCGGATCGGGGATTGTCTTTCTTCAGCTCGCTGATGATAT
GCTGACGCTCAATGCCGTTTGGCCTCCGACTAACGAAAATCCCGCATTTGGACGGCTGATCCGATTGGCA
CGGCGGACGGCGAATGGCGGAGCAGACGCTCGTCCGGGGGCAATGAGATATGAAAAAGCCTGAACTCACC
GCGACGTATCGGGCCCTGGCCAGCTAGCTAGAGTCGACCTGCAGGTCCCCGGGGATCGGTCTTGCCTTGC
TCGTCGGTGATGTACTTCACCAGCTCCGCGAAGTCGCTCTTCTTGATGGAGCGCATGGGGACGTGCTTGG
CAATCACGCGCACCCCCCGG
