>Addgene plasmid #59981 | pCAP01 | addgene partial sequence | sequence record 99910 | pGEX3 5'-CCGGGAGCTGCATGTGTCAGAGG-3'
CGCGCGAGACGAAAGGGCCTCGTGATACGCCTATTTTTATAGGTTAATGTCATGATAATAATGGTTTCTT
AGACGGATCGCTTGCCTGTAACTTACACGCGCCTCGTATCTTTTAATGATGGAATAATTTGGGAATTTAC
TCTGTGTTTATTTATTTTTATGTTTTGTATTTGGATTTTAGAAAGTAAATAAAGAAGGTAGAAGAGTTAC
GGAATGAAGAAAAAAAAATAAACAAAGGTTTAAAAAATTTCAACAAAAAGCGTACTTTACATATATATTT
ATTAGACAAGAAAAGCAGATTAAATAGATATACATTCGATTAACGATAAGTAAAATGTAAAATCACAGGA
TTTTCGTGTGTGGTCTTCTACACAGACAAGATGAAACAATTCGGCATTAATACCTGAGAGCAGGAAGAGC
AAGATAAAAGGTAGTATTTGTTGGCGATCCCCCTAGAGTCTTTTACATCTTCGGAAAACAAAAACTATTT
TTTCTTTAATTTCTTTTTTTACTTTCTATTTTTAATTTATATATTTATATTAAAAAATTTAAATTATAAT
TATTTTTATAGCACGTGATGAAAAGGACCCAGGTGGCACTTTTCGGGGAAATGTGCGCGGAACCCCTATT
TGTTTATTTTTCTAAATACAGGTACCTCAAGTCTCGAGGTTACTAGTCGATCTTTGTAGAAACCATCGGC
GCAGCTATTTACCCGCAGGACATATCCACGCCCTCCTACATCGAAGCTGAAAGCACGAGATTCTTCGCCC
TCCGAGAGCTGCATCAGGTCGGAGACGCTGTCGAACTTTTCGATCAGAAACTTCTCGACAGACGTAGATC
AGGCTTCCCGGGTGTCTCGCTAC
